>Addgene plasmid #183774 | pGEX-2T-CBP(1603-2678) | addgene full sequence | sequence record 360057 | Addgene NGS Result
AGCTTATCGACTGCACGGTGCACCAATGCTTCTGGCGTCAGGCAGCCATCGGAAGCTGTGGTATGGCTGT
GCAGGTCGTAAATCACTGCATAATTCGTGTCGCTCAAGGCGCACTCCCGTTCTGGATAATGTTTTTTGCG
CCGACATCATAACGGTTCTGGCAAATATTCTGAAATGAGCTGTTGACAATTAATCATCGGCTCGTATAAT
GTGTGGAATTGTGAGCGGATAACAATTTCACACAGGAAACAGTATTCATGTCCCCTATACTAGGTTATTG
GAAAATTAAGGGCCTTGTGCAACCCACTCGACTTCTTTTGGAATATCTTGAAGAAAAATATGAAGAGCAT
TTGTATGAGCGCGATGAAGGTGATAAATGGCGAAACAAAAAGTTTGAATTGGGTTTGGAGTTTCCCAATC
TTCCTTATTATATTGATGGTGATGTTAAATTAACACAGTCTATGGCCATCATACGTTATATAGCTGACAA
GCACAACATGTTGGGTGGTTGTCCAAAAGAGCGTGCAGAGATTTCAATGCTTGAAGGAGCGGTTTTGGAT
ATTAGATACGGTGTTTCGAGAATTGCATATAGTAAAGACTTTGAAACTCTCAAAGTTGATTTTCTTAGCA
AGCTACCTGAAATGCTGAAAATGTTCGAAGATCGTTTATGTCATAAAACATATTTAAATGGTGATCATGT
AACCCATCCTGACTTCATGTTGTATGACGCTCTTGATGTTGTTTTATACATGGACCCAATGTGCCTGGAT
GCGTTCCCAAAATTAGTTTGTTTTAAAAAACGTATTGAAGCTATCCCACAAATTGATAAGTACTTGAAAT
CCAGCAAGTATATAGCATGGCCTTTGCAGGGCTGGCAAGCCACGTTTGGTGGTGGCGACCATCCTCCAAA
ATCGGATCTGGTTCCGCGTGGATCCCATATGATCAAAATGGAGATCAAGACGGAGGATGGACTCGATGGC
GAGGTAAAGATCAAAACGGAGGCCATGGATGTGGACGAGGCTGGAGGATCGACAGCCGGAGAGCATCATG
GCGAAGGTGGCGGCGGCAGTGGTGTTGGCGGCGGTAAGGATAACATAAATGGTGCGCACGATGGCGGAGC
GACAGGCGGTGCTGTGGATATAAAACCCAAGACGGAGACGAAACCACTCGTACCGGAGCCACTGGCACCC
AATGCAGGTGACAAGAAAAAGAAGTGCCAATTCAATCCCGAGGAACTGCGCACCGCTCTCCTGCCAACGC
TAGAGAAGCTCTACAGGCAGGAGCCCGAATCCGTGCCCTTTCGCTACCCAGTTGATCCCCAGGCGCTGGG
CATACCTGATTACTTTGAAATCGTAAAGAAGCCCATGGACCTGGGCACTATACGCACCAACATCCAGAAT
GGAAAGTACAGTGATCCCTGGGAATATGTGGACGACGTTTGGCTGATGTTCGACAATGCCTGGCTGTATA
ATCGCAAAACATCGCGGGTCTATCGCTATTGCACAAAGCTTTCCGAAGTCTTTGAGGCGGAGATTGATCC
TGTGATGCAGGCACTGGGATATTGCTGCGGCAGGAAGTACACATTCAATCCACAGGTGCTATGCTGCTAC
GGCAAGCAGCTCTGCACGATTCCGCGGGATGCCAAGTACTACAGCTACCAGAACAGTCTAAAGGAATACG
GTGTCGCCTCAAATAGATACACCTACTGCCAAAAGTGCTTTAACGACATCCAGGGCGATACGGTCACACT
GGGCGACGATCCACTGCAATCGCAAACCCAAATCAAAAAGGATCAGTTCAAGGAGATGAAGAACGATCAC
CTCGAACTGGAGCCGTTTGTCAATTGCCAGGAGTGCGGACGCAAACAGCACCAAATCTGCGTACTCTGGC
TGGATTCTATCTGGCCCGGTGGCTTCGTGTGCGATAACTGCCTGAAAAAGAAGAACTCAAAGCGGAAGGA
GAACAAGTTCAATGCGAAACGCCTGCCCACCACCAAGCTGGGCGTGTACATAGAGACGCGGGTGAATAAT
TTCCTCAAGAAGAAGGAGGCTGGTGCCGGCGAGGTGCACATTCGTGTGGTCAGCTCATCGGACAAGTGTG
TAGAGGTGAAGCCCGGCATGCGTCGACGATTCGTTGAGCAGGGCGAGATGATGAACGAGTTCCCATACCG
AGCCAAAGCGCTCTTTGCCTTCGAGGAGGTGGATGGCATCGATGTGTGCTTCTTTGGCATGCACGTTCAG
GAGTATGGATCCGAGTGCCCGGCGCCGAATACGCGGCGTGTGTATATTGCCTATTTGGATTCCGTTCATT
TCTTCCGGCCAAGACAGTACCGTACAGCGGTATATCACGAAATCCTGCTCGGCTATATGGACTACGTGAA
ACAGCTGGGCTACACAATGGCCCATATCTGGGCCTGTCCGCCATCCGAGGGCGATGACTACATCTTTCAC
TGCCATCCCACGGACCAGAAGATACCCAAGCCCAAGCGCCTGCAGGAGTGGTACAAAAAGATGCTTGACA
AGGGAATGATCGAGCGCATCATACAGGACTACAAGGATATCCTGAAGCAGGCGATGGAGGACAAACTGGG
CTCTGCCGCAGAGCTGCCCTACTTTGAGGGCGACTTCTGGCCCAATGTGCTGGAGGAGAGCATCAAGGAA
CTGGACCAGGAGGAGGAAGAGAAGCGCAAACAGGCCGAGGCCGCGGAAGCAGCAGCTGCGGCAAATCTTT
TCTCTATCGAGGAAAATGAAGTAAGCGGCGATGGCAAAAAGAAGGGCCAGAAGAAGGCCAAAAAGTCGAA
CAAATCGAAAGCGGCGCAGCGTAAGAACAGCAAAAAGTCCAACGAACATCAGTCGGGCAATGATCTCTCC
ACAAAGATATATGCGACCATGGAGAAGCACAAGGAGGTCTTCTTCGTTATCCGTCTGCATTCGGCGCAGT
CGGCAGCTAGTTTAGCGCCCATCCAGGATCCCGATCCGCTGCTCACATGCGATCTGATGGATGGACGCGA
TGCCTTCCTCACGCTCGCCCGCGACAAGCACTTTGAGTTCTCGTCGCTGCGGCGCGCACAATTCTCCACT
CTGTCCATGTTGTATGAGCTGCATAACCAGGGTCAGGACAAGTTTGTTTACACCTGCAACCACTGCAAGA
CGGCCGTGGAGACGCGCTACCACTGTACTGTTTGTGATGACTTCGATCTGTGTATCGTGTGCAAGGAGAA
GGTTGGCCATCAGCACAAGATGGAGAAGCTCGGCTTCGACATCGACGACGGCTCTGCGCTGGCGGATCAC
AAGCAGGCTAATCCACAGGAGGCCCGCAAGCAATCCATCCAGCGTTGCATCCAATCGCTGGCGCACGCCT
GCCAGTGTCGCGATGCCAACTGCCGCCTGCCATCGTGCCAGAAGATGAAGCTCGTTGTCCAGCATACGAA
GAACTGCAAGCGCAAGCCCAACGGAGGATGCCCCATTTGCAAGCAGCTTATCGCACTCTGTTGCTATCAC
GCGAAGAACTGTGAGGAGCAGAAGTGCCCCGTGCCGTTCTGTCCCAACATCAAGCACAAGCTCAAGCAGC
AGCAGTCACAGCAGAAATTCCAGCAGCAGCAGTTGCTGCGTCGCCGTGTGGCGCTCATGTCGCGTACAGC
AGCTCCAGCGGCTCTGCAAGGCCCAGCTGCAGTAAGCGGTCCGACCGTCGTCTCTGGAGGAGTGCCCGTG
GTGGGCATGTCCGGTGTGGCAGTTAGCCAACAGGTGATCCCCGGCCAGGCGGGTATACTGCCTCCAGGGG
CGGGTGGCATGTCGCCATCTACCGTGGCAGTTCCATCGCCTGTTTCAGGAGGAGCGGGAGCCGGTGGAAT
GGGTGGAATGACATCACCACATCCGCATCAACCAGGTATAGGTATGAAACCTGGTGGCGGTCACTCGCCG
TCTCCAAATGTCCTACAAGTGGTGAAGCAGGTCCAGGAAGAGGCAGCTCGTCAGCAGGTATCGCATGGCG
GTGGCTTCGGCAAGGGCGTACCCATGGCGCCGCCCGTAATGAATCGACCAATGGGCGGCGCTGGGCCCAA
CCAAAATGTTGTTAATCAACTTGGTGGCATGGGCGTTGGAGTTGGAGGTGTCGGTGGTGTTGGCGTCGGA
GGCGTTGGTGGAGTGGGTGTTAATCAACTGAATTCGATGCATGAATTCATCGTGACTGACTGACGATCTG
CCTCGCGCGTTTCGGTGATGACGGTGAAAACCTCTGACACATGCAGCTCCCGGAGACGGTCACAGCTTGT
CTGTAAGCGGATGCCGGGAGCAGACAAGCCCGTCAGGGCGCGTCAGCGGGTGTTGGCGGGTGTCGGGGCG
CAGCCATGACCCAGTCACGTAGCGATAGCGGAGTGTATAATTCTTGAAGACGAAAGGGCCTCGTGATACG
CCTATTTTTATAGGTTAATGTCATGATAATAATGGTTTCTTAGACGTCAGGTGGCACTTTTCGGGGAAAT
GTGCGCGGAACCCCTATTTGTTTATTTTTCTAAATACATTCAAATATGTATCCGCTCATGAGACAATAAC
CCTGATAAATGCTTCAATAATATTGAAAAAGGAAGAGTATGAGTATTCAACATTTCCGTGTCGCCCTTAT
TCCCTTTTTTGCGGCATTTTGCCTTCCTGTTTTTGCTCACCCAGAAACGCTGGTGAAAGTAAAAGATGCT
GAAGATCAGTTGGGTGCACGAGTGGGTTACATCGAACTGGATCTCAACAGCGGTAAGATCCTTGAGAGTT
TTCGCCCCGAAGAACGTTTTCCAATGATGAGCACTTTTAAAGTTCTGCTATGTGGCGCGGTATTATCCCG
TGTTGACGCCGGGCAAGAGCAACTCGGTCGCCGCATACACTATTCTCAGAATGACTTGGTTGAGTACTCA
CCAGTCACAGAAAAGCATCTTACGGATGGCATGACAGTAAGAGAATTATGCAGTGCTGCCATAACCATGA
GTGATAACACTGCGGCCAACTTACTTCTGACAACGATCGGAGGACCGAAGGAGCTAACCGCTTTTTTGCA
CAACATGGGGGATCATGTAACTCGCCTTGATCGTTGGGAACCGGAGCTGAATGAAGCCATACCAAACGAC
GAGCGTGACACCACGATGCCTGCAGCAATGGCAACAACGTTGCGCAAACTATTAACTGGCGAACTACTTA
CTCTAGCTTCCCGGCAACAATTAATAGACTGGATGGAGGCGGATAAAGTTGCAGGACCACTTCTGCGCTC
GGCCCTTCCGGCTGGCTGGTTTATTGCTGATAAATCTGGAGCCGGTGAGCGTGGGTCTCGCGGTATCATT
GCAGCACTGGGGCCAGATGGTAAGCCCTCCCGTATCGTAGTTATCTACACGACGGGGAGTCAGGCAACTA
TGGATGAACGAAATAGACAGATCGCTGAGATAGGTGCCTCACTGATTAAGCATTGGTAACTGTCAGACCA
AGTTTACTCATATATACTTTAGATTGATTTAAAACTTCATTTTTAATTTAAAAGGATCTAGGTGAAGATC
CTTTTTGATAATCTCATGACCAAAATCCCTTAACGTGAGTTTTCGTTCCACTGAGCGTCAGACCCCGTAG
AAAAGATCAAAGGATCTTCTTGAGATCCTTTTTTTCTGCGCGTAATCTGCTGCTTGCAAACAAAAAAACC
ACCGCTACCAGCGGTGGTTTGTTTGCCGGATCAAGAGCTACCAACTCTTTTTCCGAAGGTAACTGGCTTC
AGCAGAGCGCAGATACCAAATACTGTCCTTCTAGTGTAGCCGTAGTTAGGCCACCACTTCAAGAACTCTG
TAGCACCGCCTACATACCTCGCTCTGCTAATCCTGTTACCAGTGGCTGCTGCCAGTGGCGATAAGTCGTG
TCTTACCGGGTTGGACTCAAGACGATAGTTACCGGATAAGGCGCAGCGGTCGGGCTGAACGGGGGGTTCG
TGCACACAGCCCAGCTTGGAGCGAACGACCTACACCGAACTGAGATACCTACAGCGTGAGCTATGAGAAA
GCGCCACGCTTCCCGAAGGGAGAAAGGCGGACAGGTATCCGGTAAGCGGCAGGGTCGGAACAGGAGAGCG
CACGAGGGAGCTTCCAGGGGGAAACGCCTGGTATCTTTATAGTCCTGTCGGGTTTCGCCACCTCTGACTT
GAGCGTCGATTTTTGTGATGCTCGTCAGGGGGGCGGAGCCTATGGAAAAACGCCAGCAACGCGGCCTTTT
TACGGTTCCTGGCCTTTTGCTGGCCTTTTGCTCACATGTTCTTTCCTGCGTTATCCCCTGATTCTGTGGA
TAACCGTATTACCGCCTTTGAGTGAGCTGATACCGCTCGCCGCAGCCGAACGACCGAGCGCAGCGAGTCA
GTGAGCGAGGAAGCGGAAGAGCGCCTGATGCGGTATTTTCTCCTTACGCATCTGTGCGGTATTTCACACC
GCATAAATTCCGACACCATCGAATGGCGCAAAACCTTTCGCGGTATGGCATGATAGCGCCCGGAAGAGAG
TCAATTCAGGGTGGTGAATGTGAAACCAGTAACGTTATACGATGTCGCAGAGTATGCCGGTGTCTCTTAT
CAGACCGTTTCCCGCGTGGTGAACCAGGCCAGCCACGTTTCTGCGAAAACGCGGGAAAAAGTGGAAGCGG
CGATGGCGGAGCTGAATTACATTCCCAACCGCGTGGCACAACAACTGGCGGGCAAACAGTCGTTGCTGAT
TGGCGTTGCCACCTCCAGTCTGGCCCTGCACGCGCCGTCGCAAATTGTCGCGGCGATTAAATCTCGCGCC
GATCAACTGGGTGCCAGCGTGGTGGTGTCGATGGTAGAACGAAGCGGCGTCGAAGCCTGTAAAGCGGCGG
TGCACAATCTTCTCGCGCAACGCGTCAGTGGGCTGATCATTAACTATCCGCTGGATGACCAGGATGCCAT
TGCTGTGGAAGCTGCCTGCACTAATGTTCCGGCGTTATTTCTTGATGTCTCTGACCAGACACCCATCAAC
AGTATTATTTTCTCCCATGAAGACGGTACGCGACTGGGCGTGGAGCATCTGGTCGCATTGGGTCACCAGC
AAATCGCGCTGTTAGCGGGCCCATTAAGTTCTGTCTCGGCGCGTCTGCGTCTGGCTGGCTGGCATAAATA
TCTCACTCGCAATCAAATTCAGCCGATAGCGGAACGGGAAGGCGACTGGAGTGCCATGTCCGGTTTTCAA
CAAACCATGCAAATGCTGAATGAGGGCATCGTTCCCACTGCGATGCTGGTTGCCAACGATCAGATGGCGC
TGGGCGCAATGCGCGCCATTACCGAGTCCGGGCTGCGCGTTGGTGCGGATATCTCGGTAGTGGGATACGA
CGATACCGAAGACAGCTCATGTTATATCCCGCCGTTAACCACCATCAAACAGGATTTTCGCCTGCTGGGG
CAAACCAGCGTGGACCGCTTGCTGCAACTCTCTCAGGGCCAGGCGGTGAAGGGCAATCAGCTGTTGCCCG
TCTCACTGGTGAAAAGAAAAACCACCCTGGCGCCCAATACGCAAACCGCCTCTCCCCGCGCGTTGGCCGA
TTCATTAATGCAGCTGGCACGACAGGTTTCCCGACTGGAAAGCGGGCAGTGAGCGCAACGCAATTAATGT
AAGTTAGCTCACTCATTAGGCACCCCAGGCTTTACACTTTATGCTTCCGGCTCGTATGTTGTGTGGAATT
GTGAGCGGATAACAATTTCACACAGGAAACAGCTATGACCATGATTACGGATTCACTGGCCGTCGTTTTA
CAACGTCGTGACTGGGAAAACCCTGGCGTTACCCAACTTAATCGCCTTGCAGCACATCCCCCTTTCGCCA
GCTGGCGTAATAGCGAAGAGGCCCGCACCGATCGCCCTTCCCAACAGTTGCGCAGCCTGAATGGCGAATG
GCGCTTTGCCTGGTTTCCGGCACCAGAAGCGGTGCCGGAAAGCTGGCTGGAGTGCGATCTTCCTGAGGCC
GATACTGTCGTCGTCCCCTCAAACTGGCAGATGCACGGTTACGATGCGCCCATCTACACCAACGTGACCT
ATCCCATTACGGTCAATCCGCCGTTTGTTCCCACGGAGAATCCGACGGGTTGTTACTCGCTCACATTTAA
TGTTGATGAAAGCTGGCTACAGGAAGGCCAGACGCGAATTATTTTTGATGGCGTTGGAATT
Features (pLannotate 1.2.2; 17 found; start..end, strand, type, name):
    183..211     +  promoter       tac promoter: strong E. coli promoter; hybrid between the trp and lac UV5 promoters
    219..235     +  protein_bind   lac operator: The lac repressor binds to the lac operator to inhibit transcription in E. coli. This inhibition can be relieved by adding lactose or isopropyl-β-D-thiogalactopyranoside (IPTG). lac repressor encoded by lacI
    258..911     +  CDS            GST26_SCHJA: Experimental evidence at protein level: Swiss-Prot protein existence level 1. GST isoenzymes appear to play a central role in the parasite detoxification system. Other functions are also suspected including a role in increasing the solubility of haematin in the parasite gut. From Schistosoma japonicum (Blood fluke).
   1185..4058    +  CDS            EP300 (fragment): EP300_HUMAN - Also known as P300. Experimental evidence at protein level: Swiss-Prot protein existence level 1. (Microbial infection) In case of HIV-1 infection, it is recruited by the viral protein Tat. Regulates Tat's transactivating activity and may help inducing chromatin remodeling of proviral genes. Binds to and may be involved in the transforming capacity of the adenovirus E1A protein. From Homo sapiens (Human).
   4198..4237    +  CDS            rop (fragment): Rop protein, which maintains plasmids at low copy number; rop
   4339..4379    +  misc_feature   bom (fragment): basis of mobility region from pBR322
   4484..4588    +  promoter       AmpR promoter: bla
   4589..5449    +  CDS            AmpR: β-lactamase; bla; confers resistance to ampicillin, carbenicillin, and related antibiotics
   5620..6208    +  rep_origin     ori: high-copy-number ColE1/pMB1/pBR322/pUC origin of replication
   6394..6445    -  misc_feature   bom (fragment): basis of mobility region from pBR322
   6452..6529    +  promoter       lacI promoter: lacI
   6530..7612    +  CDS            lacI: lac repressor; lacI; The lac repressor binds to the lac operator to inhibit transcription in E. coli. This inhibition can be relieved by adding lactose or isopropyl-β-D-thiogalactopyranoside (IPTG).
   7625..7646    +  protein_bind   CAP binding site: CAP binding activates transcription in the presence of cAMP. E. coli catabolite activator protein
   7661..7691    +  promoter       lac promoter: promoter for the E. coli lac operon
   7699..7715    +  protein_bind   lac operator: The lac repressor binds to the lac operator to inhibit transcription in E. coli. This inhibition can be relieved by adding lactose or isopropyl-β-D-thiogalactopyranoside (IPTG). lac repressor encoded by lacI
   7735..7908    +  CDS            lacZα: LacZα fragment of β-galactosidase; lacZ fragment
   8172..107     -  CDS            yciV (fragment) (across the origin): RNAAM_ECOLI - Also known as trpH From Escherichia coli (strain K12).
