[The description below was written by a language model from this plasmid's Addgene catalogue record and pLannotate feature annotations shown in this document.]
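Description:
pGEX-2T-CBP(1603-2678) is a bacterial expression plasmid of about 8.2 kb, built on the pGEX-2T backbone, for producing a GST fusion of a large fragment of Drosophila melanogaster CBP (the product of the nejire gene, nej) in E. coli. It replicates from a high-copy ColE1/pMB1-type origin and is selected with ampicillin through the bla β-lactamase gene. The backbone also retains short remnants of pBR322 sequences (rop and bom fragments) and a lacZα segment that play no role in expression.

The expression cassette consists of the hybrid trp/lac tac promoter followed by a lac operator, driving the Schistosoma japonicum glutathione S-transferase coding sequence at the N-terminus of the fusion. Downstream of this is the 3.2 kb insert encoding CBP residues 1603–2678, cloned between NdeI and NsiI sites that were added to the backbone and remain intact. The automated annotation labels most of this region as a fragment of human EP300. This reflects homology between fly CBP and the mammalian p300/CBP acetyltransferases, not a human insert, since the catalogue entry gives the species as fly. A plasmid-borne lacI gene supplies lac repressor, which keeps the tac promoter off until it is induced with IPTG. The GST moiety allows affinity purification of the fusion on glutathione resin.

According to the record, purified GST-CBP(1603-2678) was used as the enzyme source in in vitro acetylation assays, in work examining how UTX and BRM bind CBP and modulate acetylation of histone H3 lysine 27.
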