Addgene plasmid #183774: pGEX-2T-CBP(1603-2678)
Purpose: Express GST-CBP(1603-2678) in E. coli. Purified GST-CBP(1603-2678) was used for in vitro acetylation assays.
Depositing lab: Peter Harte. Depositing organization: Case Western Reserve University. Publication: Histone demethylase UTX and chromatin remodeler BRM bind directly to CBP and modulate acetylation of histone H3 lysine 27. Tie F, Banerjee R, Conrad PA, Scacheri PC, Harte PJ. Mol Cell Biol. 2012 Jun;32(12):2323-34. doi: 10.1128/MCB.06392-11. Epub 2012 Apr 9. PubMed 22493065.
Backbone
  Vector backbone: pGEX-2T
  Backbone size w/o insert (bp): 4948
  Total vector size (bp): 8180
  Modifications to backbone: add NdeI site at 5' and NsiI site at 3'.
  Vector type: Bacterial Expression
Growth in bacteria
  Bacterial resistance: Ampicillin, 100 μg/mL
  Growth temperature: 37°C
  Growth strain: DH5alpha
  Copy number: High Copy
Gene/Insert
  Gene/Insert name: nej (alt name: nejire, CBRB-binding protein)
  Species: D. melanogaster (fly)
  Insert size (bp): 3228
  Entrez Gene: nej (a.k.a. Dmel_CG15319, CBP, CBP/p300, CBP_, CG15319, CG15321, Cbp, Crbp, Dmel\CG15319, Dmel_CG15321, Nej, Nejire, P300, anon-WO0147981.11, anon-WO03040301.89, cbp, dCBP, dKAT3, dmCBP, l(1)G0112, l(1)G0350, l(1)G0470, nej CBP, p300, p300/CBP)
  Promoter: tac
  Tag / fusion protein: GST
  Cloning method: Restriction Enzyme; 5′ cloning site NdeI (not destroyed); 3′ cloning site NsiI (not destroyed)
  Sequencing primers: 5′ ATG ATC AAA ATG GAG ATCAAG
Resource information
  A portion of this plasmid was derived from a plasmid made by: The cDNA of CBP was from Sarah Smolik
Terms and licenses: Academic/Nonprofit Terms; Industry Terms: Not Available to Industry
How to cite: pGEX-2T-CBP(1603-2678) was a gift from Peter Harte (Addgene plasmid # 183774 ; http://n2t.net/addgene:183774 ; RRID:Addgene_183774)
