>Addgene plasmid #183774 | pGEX-2T-CBP(1603-2678) | depositor partial sequence | sequence record 360056 | pGEX-2T-CBP(1603-2678) sequence 3228 bps
ATGATCAAAATGGAGATCAAGACGGAGGATGGACTCGATGGCGAGGTAAAGATCAAAACGGAGGCCATGG
ATGTGGACGAGGCTGGAGGATCGACAGCCGGAGAGCATCATGGCGAAGGTGGCGGCGGCAGTGGTGTTGG
CGGCGGTAAGGATAACATAAATGGTGCGCACGATGGCGGAGCGACAGGCGGTGCTGTGGACATAAAACCC
AAGACGGAGACGAAACCACTCGTACCGGAGCCACTGGCACCCAATGCAGGTGACAAGAAAAAGAAGTGCC
AATTCAATCCCGAGGAACTGCGCACCGCTCTCCTGCCAACGCTAGAGAAGCTCTACAGGCAGGAGCCCGA
ATCCGTGCCCTTTCGCTACCCAGTTGATCCCCAGGCGCTGGGCATACCTGATTACTTTGAAATCGTTAAG
AAGCCCATGGACCTGGGCACTATACGCACCAACATCCAGAATGGAAAGTACAGTGATCCCTGGGAATATG
TGGACGACGTTTGGCTGATGTTCGACAATGCCTGGCTGTATAATCGCAAAACATCGCGGGTCTATCGCTA
TTGCACAAAGCTTTCCGAAGTCTTTGAGGCGGAGATTGATCCTGTGATGCAGGCACTGGGATATTGCTGC
GGCAGGAAGTACACATTCAATCCACAGGTGCTATGCTGCTACGGCAAGCAGCTCTGCACGATTCCGCGGG
ATGCCAAGTACTACAGCTACCAGAACAGTCTAAAGGAATACGGTGTCGCCTCAAATAGATACACCTACTG
CCAAAAGTGCTTTAACGACATCCAGGGCGATACGGTCACACTGGGCGACGATCCACTGCAATCGCAAACC
CAAATCAAAAAGGATCAGTTCAAGGAGATGAAGAACGATCACCTCGAACTGGAGCCGTTTGTCAATTGCC
AGGAGTGCGGACGCAAACAGCACCAAATCTGCGTACTCTGGCTGGATTCTATCTGGCCCGGTGGCTTCGT
GTGCGATAACTGCCTGAAAAAGAAGAACTCAAAGCGGAAGGAGAACAAGTTCAATGCGAAACGCCTGCCC
ACCACCAAGCTGGGCGTGTACATAGAGACGCGGGTGAATAATTTCCTCAAGAAGAAGGAGGCTGGTGCCG
GCGAGGTGCACATTCGTGTGGTCAGCTCATCGGACAAGTGTGTAGAGGTGAAGCCCGGCATGCGTCGACG
ATTCGTCGAGCAGGGCGAGATGATGAACGAGTTCCCATACCGAGCCAAAGCGCTCTTTGCCTTCGAGGAG
GTGGATGGCATCGATGTGTGCTTCTTTGGCATGCACGTTCAGGAGTATGGATCCGAGTGCCCGGCGCCGA
ATACGCGGCGTGTGTATATTGCCTATTTGGATTCCGTTCATTTCTTCCGGCCAAGACAGTACCGTACAGC
GGTATATCACGAAATCCTGCTCGGCTATATGGACTACGTGAAACAGCTGGGCTACACAATGGCCCATATC
TGGGCCTGTCCGCCATCCGAGGGCGATGACTACATCTTTCACTGCCATCCCACGGACCAGAAGATACCCA
AGCCCAAGCGCCTGCAGGAGTGGTACAAAAAGATGCTTGACAAGGGAATGATCGAGCGCATCATACAGGA
CTACAAGGATATCCTGAAGCAGGCGATGGAGGACAAACTGGGCTCTGCCGCAGAGCTGCCCTACTTTGAG
GGCGACTTCTGGCCCAATGTGCTGGAGGAGAGCATCAAGGAACTGGACCAGGAGGAGGAAGAGAAGCGCA
AACAGGCCGAGGCCGCGGAAGCAGCAGCTGCGGCAAATCTTTTCTCTATCGAGGAAAATGAAGTAAGCGG
CGATGGCAAAAAGAAGGGCCAGAAGAAGGCCAAAAAGTCGAACAAATCGAAAGCGGCGCAGCGTAAGAAC
AGCAAAAAGTCCAACGAACATCAGTCGGGCAATGATCTCTCCACAAAGATATATGCGACCATGGAGAAGC
ACAAGGAGGTCTTCTTCGTTATCCGTCTGCATTCGGCGCAGTCGGCAGCTAGTTTAGCGCCCATCCAGGA
TCCCGATCCGCTGCTCACATGCGATCTGATGGATGGACGCGATGCCTTCCTCACGCTCGCCCGCGACAAG
CACTTTGAGTTCTCGTCGCTGCGGCGCGCACAATTCTCCACTCTGTCCATGTTGTATGAGCTGCATAACC
AGGGTCAGGACAAGTTTGTTTACACCTGCAACCACTGCAAGACGGCCGTGGAGACGCGCTACCACTGTAC
TGTTTGTGATGACTTCGATCTGTGTATCGTGTGCAAGGAGAAGGTTGGCCATCAGCACAAGATGGAGAAG
CTCGGCTTCGACATCGACGACGGCTCTGCGCTGGCGGATCACAAGCAGGCTAATCCACAGGAGGCCCGCA
AGCAATCCATCCAGCGTTGCATCCAATCGCTGGCGCACGCCTGCCAGTGTCGCGATGCCAACTGCCGCCT
GCCATCGTGCCAGAAGATGAAGCTCGTTGTCCAGCATACGAAGAACTGCAAGCGCAAGCCCAACGGAGGA
TGCCCCATTTGCAAGCAGCTTATCGCACTCTGTTGCTATCACGCGAAGAACTGTGAGGAGCAGAAGTGCC
CCGTGCCGTTCTGTCCCAACATCAAGCACAAGCTCAAGCAGCAGCAGTCACAGCAGAAATTCCAGCAGCA
GCAGTTGCTGCGTCGCCGTGTGGCGCTCATGTCGCGTACAGCAGCTCCAGCGGCTCTGCAAGGCCCAGCT
GCAGTAAGCGGTCCGACCGTCGTCTCTGGAGGAGTGCCCGTGGTGGGCATGTCCGGTGTGGCAGTTAGCC
AACAGGTGATCCCCGGCCAGGCGGGTATACTGCCTCCAGGGGCGGGTGGCATGTCGCCATCTACCGTGGC
AGTTCCATCGCCTGTTTCAGGAGGAGCGGGAGCCGGTGGAATGGGTGGAATGACATCACCACATCCGCAT
CAACCAGGTATAGGTATGAAACCTGGTGGCGGTCACTCGCCGTCTCCAAATGTCCTACAAGTGGTGAAGC
AGGTCCAGGAAGAGGCAGCTCGTCAGCAGGTATCGCATGGCGGTGGCTTCGGCAAGGGCGTACCCATGGC
GCCGCCCGTAATGAATCGACCAATGGGCGGCGCTGGGCCCAACCAAAATGTTGTTAATCAACTTGGTGGC
ATGGGCGTTGGAGTTGGAGGTGTCGGTGGTGTTGGCGTCGGAGGCGTTGGTGGAGTGGGTGTTAATCAAC
TGAATTCG
